Addgene plasmid #77659: RIOK1 gRNA (BRDN0001148912)
Purpose: 3rd generation lentiviral gRNA plasmid targeting human RIOK1
Depositing lab: John Doench & David Root. Depositing organization: Broad Institute. Publication: Optimized sgRNA design to maximize activity and minimize off-target effects of CRISPR-Cas9. Doench JG, Fusi N, Sullender M, Hegde M, Vaimberg EW, Donovan KF, Smith I, Tothova Z, Wilen C, Orchard R, Virgin HW, Listgarten J, Root DE. Nat Biotechnol. 2016 Jan 18. doi: 10.1038/nbt.3437. PubMed 26780180.
Backbone
  Vector backbone: lentiGuide-Puro
  Backbone manufacturer: Zhang Lab (Addgene plasmid # 52963)
  Vector type: Mammalian Expression, Lentiviral, CRISPR
  Selectable markers: Puromycin
Growth in bacteria
  Bacterial resistance: Ampicillin, 100 μg/mL
  Growth temperature: 37°C
  Growth strain: DH5alpha
  Copy number: High Copy
Gene/Insert
  Gene/Insert name: RIOK1 (alt names: RIOK1; NM_031480.2)
  gRNA/shRNA sequence: TAGGAAAATGGTGAAAACTT
  Species: H. sapiens (human)
  Entrez Gene: RIOK1 (a.k.a. AD034, RIO1, RRP10, bA288G3.1)
  Promoter: hU6
  Cloning method: Unknown
  Sequencing primers: 5′ U6-F; 3′ pS2-R
Terms and licenses: Academic/Nonprofit Terms; Industry Terms: Not Available to Industry
Depositor comments: The gRNA was designed to target the following Genbank reference sequence(s): NM_031480.2,NM_153005.1. Note that this plasmid does NOT contain Cas9. It should be used in conjunction with lentiCas9-Blast (Addgene #52962) or otherwise with cell lines already expressing Cas9. Browse the full kinome gRNA library at http://www.addgene.org/pooled-library/broadgpp-human-kinome/ or visit http://www.broadinstitute.org/rnai/public/ for detailed protocols and information.
How to cite: RIOK1 gRNA (BRDN0001148912) was a gift from John Doench & David Root (Addgene plasmid # 77659 ; http://n2t.net/addgene:77659 ; RRID:Addgene_77659)
