[The description below was written by a language model from this plasmid's Addgene catalogue record and pLannotate feature annotations shown in this document.]
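Description:
RIOK1 gRNA (BRDN0001148912) is a third-generation lentiviral CRISPR guide plasmid built on the lentiGuide-Puro backbone and designed to target the human RIOK1 gene, which encodes a RIO-family kinase. The assembled sequence is 8,323 nt. In bacteria it is maintained at high copy through a ColE1/pUC-type origin and selected with ampicillin via the β-lactamase gene. An f1 origin, an SV40 origin and poly(A) signal, and remnants of lac and phage promoter elements are also carried in the backbone.

The viral genome is transcribed from an RSV promoter fused to a truncated HIV-1 5' LTR, making it Tat-independent. It contains the Ψ packaging signal with a partial gag sequence, the Rev response element for Rev-dependent nuclear export, a cPPT/CTS, and a self-inactivating ΔU3 3' LTR that silences LTR promoter activity after integration. Between the LTRs sit two expression units. A human U6 RNA polymerase III promoter drives the RIOK1-specific 20-nt spacer fused to the Streptococcus pyogenes Cas9 guide RNA scaffold. Downstream of it, the EF-1α core promoter with its intron A drives puromycin N-acetyltransferase, followed by a WPRE to enhance transcript expression, so that transduced mammalian cells can be selected with puromycin.

The plasmid does not encode Cas9, so it must be paired with a separate Cas9 vector or used in cells that already express the nuclease. The guide was designed against two RIOK1 reference transcripts and belongs to a human kinome gRNA collection associated with work on optimized sgRNA design. Its typical use is Cas9-mediated knockout of RIOK1 in human cells.
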