Features (pLannotate 1.2.2; 29 found; start..end, strand, type, name):
     14..80      +  CDS            small t antigen (fragment): SV40 (simian virus 40) small t antigen
    106..317     +  promoter       EF-1α core promoter: core promoter for human elongation factor EF-1α
    318..1256    +  intron         EF-1α intron A: intron upstream of the start codon of human EF-1α
   1278..1877    +  CDS            PuroR (fragment): puromycin N-acetyltransferase; pac from Streptomyces; confers resistance to puromycin
   1893..2481    +  misc_feature   WPRE: woodchuck hepatitis virus posttranscriptional regulatory element
   2532..2551    +  misc_feature   cPPT/CTS (fragment): central polypurine tract and central termination sequence of HIV-1
   2553..2786    +  LTR            3' LTR (ΔU3): self-inactivating 3' long terminal repeat (LTR) from HIV-1
   2864..2985    +  polyA_signal   SV40 poly(A) signal: SV40 polyadenylation signal
   3025..3160    +  rep_origin     SV40 ori: SV40 origin of replication
   3181..3199    -  promoter       T7 promoter: promoter for bacteriophage T7 RNA polymerase
   3207..3362    +  CDS            lacZα (fragment): LacZα fragment of β-galactosidase; lacZ fragment
   3367..3795    +  rep_origin     f1 ori (sequence partly withheld): f1 bacteriophage origin of replication; arrow indicates direction of (+) strand synthesis
   3848..3952    +  promoter       AmpR promoter: bla
   3953..4813    +  CDS            AmpR: β-lactamase; bla; confers resistance to ampicillin, carbenicillin, and related antibiotics
   4984..5572    +  rep_origin     ori: high-copy-number ColE1/pMB1/pBR322/pUC origin of replication
   5755..5847    +  CDS            lacI (fragment): lac repressor; lacI; The lac repressor binds to the lac operator to inhibit transcription in E. coli. This inhibition can be relieved by adding lactose or isopropyl-β-D-thiogalactopyranoside (IPTG).
   5860..5881    +  protein_bind   CAP binding site: CAP binding activates transcription in the presence of cAMP. E. coli catabolite activator protein
   5896..5926    +  promoter       lac promoter: promoter for the E. coli lac operon
   5934..5950    +  protein_bind   lac operator: The lac repressor binds to the lac operator to inhibit transcription in E. coli. This inhibition can be relieved by adding lactose or isopropyl-β-D-thiogalactopyranoside (IPTG). lac repressor encoded by lacI
   5995..6013    +  promoter       T3 promoter: promoter for bacteriophage T3 RNA polymerase
   6041..6267    +  promoter       RSV promoter: Rous sarcoma virus enhancer/promoter
   6268..6448    +  LTR            5' LTR (truncated): truncated 5' long terminal repeat (LTR) from HIV-1
   6495..6620    +  misc_feature   HIV-1 Ψ: packaging signal of human immunodeficiency virus type 1
   6604..6967    +  CDS            HIV-1 gag (fragment): gag protein from human immunodeficiency virus 1; gag
   7113..7346    +  misc_feature   RRE: The Rev response element (RRE) of HIV-1 allows for Rev-dependent mRNA export from the nucleus to the cytoplasm.
   7723..7749    +  CDS            Rev (fragment): human immunodeficiency virus 1 (HIV-1) Rev protein; rev; enhances nuclear export of unspliced and incompletely spliced viral mRNAs
   7753..7993    +  promoter       U6 promoter: RNA polymerase III promoter for human U6 snRNA
   8023..8098    +  misc_RNA       gRNA scaffold: guide RNA scaffold for the Streptococcus pyogenes CRISPR/Cas9 system
   8154..8271    +  misc_feature   cPPT/CTS: central polypurine tract and central termination sequence of HIV-1
>Addgene plasmid #77659 | RIOK1 gRNA (BRDN0001148912) | addgene full sequence | sequence record 188184 | Addgene Assembled Sequence
CCCGGGTGCAAAGATGGATAAAGTTTTAAACAGAGAGGAATCTTTGCAGCTAATGGACCTTCTAGGTCTT
GAAAGGAGTGGGAATTGGCTCCGGTGCCCGTCAGTGGGCAGAGCGCACATCGCCCACAGTCCCCGAGAAG
TTGGGGGGAGGGGTCGGCAATTGATCCGGTGCCTAGAGAAGGTGGCGCGGGGTAAACTGGGAAAGTGATG
TCGTGTACTGGCTCCGCCTTTTTCCCGAGGGTGGGGGAGAACCGTATATAAGTGCAGTAGTCGCCGTGAA
CGTTCTTTTTCGCAACGGGTTTGCCGCCAGAACACAGGTAAGTGCCGTGTGTGGTTCCCGCGGGCCTGGC
CTCTTTACGGGTTATGGCCCTTGCGTGCCTTGAATTACTTCCACCTGGCTGCAGTACGTGATTCTTGATC
CCGAGCTTCGGGTTGGAAGTGGGTGGGAGAGTTCGAGGCCTTGCGCTTAAGGAGCCCCTTCGCCTCGTGC
TTGAGTTGAGGCCTGGCCTGGGCGCTGGGGCCGCCGCGTGCGAATCTGGTGGCACCTTCGCGCCTGTCTC
GCTGCTTTCGATAAGTCTCTAGCCATTTAAAATTTTTGATGACCTGCTGCGACGCTTTTTTTCTGGCAAG
ATAGTCTTGTAAATGCGGGCCAAGATCTGCACACTGGTATTTCGGTTTTTGGGGCCGCGGGCGGCGACGG
GGCCCGTGCGTCCCAGCGCACATGTTCGGCGAGGCGGGGCCTGCGAGCGCGGCCACCGAGAATCGGACGG
GGGTAGTCTCAAGCTGGCCGGCCTGCTCTGGTGCCTGGCCTCGCGCCGCCGTGTATCGCCCCGCCCTGGG
CGGCAAGGCTGGCCCGGTCGGCACCAGTTGCGTGAGCGGAAAGATGGCCGCTTCCCGGCCCTGCTGCAGG
GAGCTCAAAATGGAGGACGCGGCGCTCGGGAGAGCGGGCGGGTGAGTCACCCACACAAAGGAAAAGGGCC
TTTCCGTCCTCAGCCGTCGCTTCATGTGACTCCACGGAGTACCGGGCGCCGTCCAGGCACCTCGATTAGT
TCTCGAGCTTTTGGAGTACGTCGTCTTTAGGTTGGGGGGAGGGGTTTTATGCGATGGAGTTTCCCCACAC
TGAGTGGGTGGAGACTGAAGTTAGGCCAGCTTGGCACTTGATGTAATTCTCCTTGGAATTTGCCCTTTTT
GAGTTTGGATCTTGGTTCATTCTCAAGCCTCAGACAGTGGTTCAAAGTTTTTTTCTTCCATTTCAGGTGT
CGTGACGTACGGCCACCATGACCGAGTACAAGCCCACGGTGCGCCTCGCCACCCGCGACGACGTCCCCAG
GGCCGTACGCACCCTCGCCGCCGCGTTCGCCGACTACCCCGCCACGCGCCACACCGTCGATCCGGACCGC
CACATCGAGCGGGTCACCGAGCTGCAAGAACTCTTCCTCACGCGCGTCGGGCTCGACATCGGCAAGGTGT
GGGTCGCGGACGACGGCGCCGCCGTGGCGGTCTGGACCACGCCGGAGAGCGTCGAAGCGGGGGCGGTGTT
CGCCGAGATCGGCCCGCGCATGGCCGAGTTGAGCGGTTCCCGGCTGGCCGCGCAGCAACAGATGGAAGGC
CTCCTGGCGCCGCACCGGCCCAAGGAGCCCGCGTGGTTCCTGGCCACCGTCGGAGTCTCGCCCGACCACC
AGGGCAAGGGTCTGGGCAGCGCCGTCGTGCTCCCCGGAGTGGAGGCGGCCGAGCGCGCCGGGGTGCCCGC
CTTCCTGGAGACCTCCGCGCCCCGCAACCTCCCCTTCTACGAGCGGCTCGGCTTCACCGTCACCGCCGAC
GTCGAGGTGCCCGAAGGACCGCGCACCTGGTGCATGACCCGCAAGCCCGGTGCCTGAACGCGTTAAGTCG
ACAATCAACCTCTGGATTACAAAATTTGTGAAAGATTGACTGGTATTCTTAACTATGTTGCTCCTTTTAC
GCTATGTGGATACGCTGCTTTAATGCCTTTGTATCATGCTATTGCTTCCCGTATGGCTTTCATTTTCTCC
TCCTTGTATAAATCCTGGTTGCTGTCTCTTTATGAGGAGTTGTGGCCCGTTGTCAGGCAACGTGGCGTGG
TGTGCACTGTGTTTGCTGACGCAACCCCCACTGGTTGGGGCATTGCCACCACCTGTCAGCTCCTTTCCGG
GACTTTCGCTTTCCCCCTCCCTATTGCCACGGCGGAACTCATCGCCGCCTGCCTTGCCCGCTGCTGGACA
GGGGCTCGGCTGTTGGGCACTGACAATTCCGTGGTGTTGTCGGGGAAATCATCGTCCTTTCCTTGGCTGC
TCGCCTGTGTTGCCACCTGGATTCTGCGCGGGACGTCCTTCTGCTACGTCCCTTCGGCCCTCAATCCAGC
GGACCTTCCTTCCCGCGGCCTGCTGCCGGCTCTGCGGCCTCTTCCGCGTCTTCGCCTTCGCCCTCAGACG
AGTCGGATCTCCCTTTGGGCCGCCTCCCCGCGTCGACTTTAAGACCAATGACTTACAAGGCAGCTGTAGA
TCTTAGCCACTTTTTAAAAGAAAAGGGGGGACTGGAAGGGCTAATTCACTCCCAACGAAGACAAGATCTG
CTTTTTGCTTGTACTGGGTCTCTCTGGTTAGACCAGATCTGAGCCTGGGAGCTCTCTGGCTAACTAGGGA
ACCCACTGCTTAAGCCTCAATAAAGCTTGCCTTGAGTGCTTCAAGTAGTGTGTGCCCGTCTGTTGTGTGA
CTCTGGTAACTAGAGATCCCTCAGACCCTTTTAGTCAGTGTGGAAAATCTCTAGCAGTACGTATAGTAGT
TCATGTCATCTTATTATTCAGTATTTATAACTTGCAAAGAAATGAATATCAGAGAGTGAGAGGAACTTGT
TTATTGCAGCTTATAATGGTTACAAATAAAGCAATAGCATCACAAATTTCACAAATAAAGCATTTTTTTC
ACTGCATTCTAGTTGTGGTTTGTCCAAACTCATCAATGTATCTTATCATGTCTGGCTCTAGCTATCCCGC
CCCTAACTCCGCCCATCCCGCCCCTAACTCCGCCCAGTTCCGCCCATTCTCCGCCCCATGGCTGACTAAT
TTTTTTTATTTATGCAGAGGCCGAGGCCGCCTCGGCCTCTGAGCTATTCCAGAAGTAGTGAGGAGGCTTT
TTTGGAGGCCTAGGGACGTACCCAATTCGCCCTATAGTGAGTCGTATTACGCGCGCTCACTGGCCGTCGT
TTTACAACGTCGTGACTGGGAAAACCCTGGCGTTACCCAACTTAATCGCCTTGCAGCACATCCCCCTTTC
GCCAGCTGGCGTAATAGCGAAGAGGCCCGCACCGATCGCCCTTCCCAACAGTTGCGCAGCCTGAATGGCG
AATGGG
[124 nt withheld, positions 3367-3490]
C
[91 nt withheld, positions 3492-3582]
A
[49 nt withheld, positions 3584-3632]
CCTTTGACGTTGGAGTCCACGTTCTTT
[37 nt withheld, positions 3660-3696]
ACCCTATCTCGGTCTATTCTTTTGATTTATAAGGGATTTTGCCGATTTCGGCCTATTGGTTAAAAAATGA
GCTGATTTAACAAAAATTTAACGCGAATTTTAACAAAATATTAACGCTTACAATTTAGGTGGCACTTTTC
GGGGAAATGTGCGCGGAACCCCTATTTGTTTATTTTTCTAAATACATTCAAATATGTATCCGCTCATGAG
ACAATAACCCTGATAAATGCTTCAATAATATTGAAAAAGGAAGAGTATGAGTATTCAACATTTCCGTGTC
GCCCTTATTCCCTTTTTTGCGGCATTTTGCCTTCCTGTTTTTGCTCACCCAGAAACGCTGGTGAAAGTAA
AAGATGCTGAAGATCAGTTGGGTGCACGAGTGGGTTACATCGAACTGGATCTCAACAGCGGTAAGATCCT
TGAGAGTTTTCGCCCCGAAGAACGTTTTCCAATGATGAGCACTTTTAAAGTTCTGCTATGTGGCGCGGTA
TTATCCCGTATTGACGCCGGGCAAGAGCAACTCGGTCGCCGCATACACTATTCTCAGAATGACTTGGTTG
AGTACTCACCAGTCACAGAAAAGCATCTTACGGATGGCATGACAGTAAGAGAATTATGCAGTGCTGCCAT
AACCATGAGTGATAACACTGCGGCCAACTTACTTCTGACAACGATCGGAGGACCGAAGGAGCTAACCGCT
TTTTTGCACAACATGGGGGATCATGTAACTCGCCTTGATCGTTGGGAACCGGAGCTGAATGAAGCCATAC
CAAACGACGAGCGTGACACCACGATGCCTGTAGCAATGGCAACAACGTTGCGCAAACTATTAACTGGCGA
ACTACTTACTCTAGCTTCCCGGCAACAATTAATAGACTGGATGGAGGCGGATAAAGTTGCAGGACCACTT
CTGCGCTCGGCCCTTCCGGCTGGCTGGTTTATTGCTGATAAATCTGGAGCCGGTGAGCGTGGGTCTCGCG
GTATCATTGCAGCACTGGGGCCAGATGGTAAGCCCTCCCGTATCGTAGTTATCTACACGACGGGGAGTCA
GGCAACTATGGATGAACGAAATAGACAGATCGCTGAGATAGGTGCCTCACTGATTAAGCATTGGTAACTG
TCAGACCAAGTTTACTCATATATACTTTAGATTGATTTAAAACTTCATTTTTAATTTAAAAGGATCTAGG
TGAAGATCCTTTTTGATAATCTCATGACCAAAATCCCTTAACGTGAGTTTTCGTTCCACTGAGCGTCAGA
CCCCGTAGAAAAGATCAAAGGATCTTCTTGAGATCCTTTTTTTCTGCGCGTAATCTGCTGCTTGCAAACA
AAAAAACCACCGCTACCAGCGGTGGTTTGTTTGCCGGATCAAGAGCTACCAACTCTTTTTCCGAAGGTAA
CTGGCTTCAGCAGAGCGCAGATACCAAATACTGTTCTTCTAGTGTAGCCGTAGTTAGGCCACCACTTCAA
GAACTCTGTAGCACCGCCTACATACCTCGCTCTGCTAATCCTGTTACCAGTGGCTGCTGCCAGTGGCGAT
AAGTCGTGTCTTACCGGGTTGGACTCAAGACGATAGTTACCGGATAAGGCGCAGCGGTCGGGCTGAACGG
GGGGTTCGTGCACACAGCCCAGCTTGGAGCGAACGACCTACACCGAACTGAGATACCTACAGCGTGAGCT
ATGAGAAAGCGCCACGCTTCCCGAAGGGAGAAAGGCGGACAGGTATCCGGTAAGCGGCAGGGTCGGAACA
GGAGAGCGCACGAGGGAGCTTCCAGGGGGAAACGCCTGGTATCTTTATAGTCCTGTCGGGTTTCGCCACC
TCTGACTTGAGCGTCGATTTTTGTGATGCTCGTCAGGGGGGCGGAGCCTATGGAAAAACGCCAGCAACGC
GGCCTTTTTACGGTTCCTGGCCTTTTGCTGGCCTTTTGCTCACATGTTCTTTCCTGCGTTATCCCCTGAT
TCTGTGGATAACCGTATTACCGCCTTTGAGTGAGCTGATACCGCTCGCCGCAGCCGAACGACCGAGCGCA
GCGAGTCAGTGAGCGAGGAAGCGGAAGAGCGCCCAATACGCAAACCGCCTCTCCCCGCGCGTTGGCCGAT
TCATTAATGCAGCTGGCACGACAGGTTTCCCGACTGGAAAGCGGGCAGTGAGCGCAACGCAATTAATGTG
AGTTAGCTCACTCATTAGGCACCCCAGGCTTTACACTTTATGCTTCCGGCTCGTATGTTGTGTGGAATTG
TGAGCGGATAACAATTTCACACAGGAAACAGCTATGACCATGATTACGCCAAGCGCGCAATTAACCCTCA
CTAAAGGGAACAAAAGCTGGAGCTGCAAGCTTAATGTAGTCTTATGCAATACTCTTGTAGTCTTGCAACA
TGGTAACGATGAGTTAGCAACATGCCTTACAAGGAGAGAAAAAGCACCGTGCATGCCGATTGGTGGAAGT
AAGGTGGTACGATCGTGCCTTATTAGGAAGGCAACAGACGGGTCTGACATGGATTGGACGAACCACTGAA
TTGCCGCATTGCAGAGATATTGTATTTAAGTGCCTAGCTCGATACATAAACGGGTCTCTCTGGTTAGACC
AGATCTGAGCCTGGGAGCTCTCTGGCTAACTAGGGAACCCACTGCTTAAGCCTCAATAAAGCTTGCCTTG
AGTGCTTCAAGTAGTGTGTGCCCGTCTGTTGTGTGACTCTGGTAACTAGAGATCCCTCAGACCCTTTTAG
TCAGTGTGGAAAATCTCTAGCAGTGGCGCCCGAACAGGGACTTGAAAGCGAAAGGGAAACCAGAGGAGCT
CTCTCGACGCAGGACTCGGCTTGCTGAAGCGCGCACGGCAAGAGGCGAGGGGCGGCGACTGGTGAGTACG
CCAAAAATTTTGACTAGCGGAGGCTAGAAGGAGAGAGATGGGTGCGAGAGCGTCAGTATTAAGCGGGGGA
GAATTAGATCGCGATGGGAAAAAATTCGGTTAAGGCCAGGGGGAAAGAAAAAATATAAATTAAAACATAT
AGTATGGGCAAGCAGGGAGCTAGAACGATTCGCAGTTAATCCTGGCCTGTTAGAAACATCAGAAGGCTGT
AGACAAATACTGGGACAGCTACAACCATCCCTTCAGACAGGATCAGAAGAACTTAGATCATTATATAATA
CAGTAGCAACCCTCTATTGTGTGCATCAAAGGATAGAGATAAAAGACACCAAGGAAGCTTTAGACAAGAT
AGAGGAAGAGCAAAACAAAAGTAAGACCACCGCACAGCAAGCGGCCGCTGATCTTCAGACCTGGAGGAGG
AGATATGAGGGACAATTGGAGAAGTGAATTATATAAATATAAAGTAGTAAAAATTGAACCATTAGGAGTA
GCACCCACCAAGGCAAAGAGAAGAGTGGTGCAGAGAGAAAAAAGAGCAGTGGGAATAGGAGCTTTGTTCC
TTGGGTTCTTGGGAGCAGCAGGAAGCACTATGGGCGCAGCGTCAATGACGCTGACGGTACAGGCCAGACA
ATTATTGTCTGGTATAGTGCAGCAGCAGAACAATTTGCTGAGGGCTATTGAGGCGCAACAGCATCTGTTG
CAACTCACAGTCTGGGGCATCAAGCAGCTCCAGGCAAGAATCCTGGCTGTGGAAAGATACCTAAAGGATC
AACAGCTCCTGGGGATTTGGGGTTGCTCTGGAAAACTCATTTGCACCACTGCTGTGCCTTGGAATGCTAG
TTGGAGTAATAAATCTCTGGAACAGATTTGGAATCACACGACCTGGATGGAGTGGGACAGAGAAATTAAC
AATTACACAAGCTTAATACACTCCTTAATTGAAGAATCGCAAAACCAGCAAGAAAAGAATGAACAAGAAT
TATTGGAATTAGATAAATGGGCAAGTTTGTGGAATTGGTTTAACATAACAAATTGGCTGTGGTATATAAA
ATTATTCATAATGATAGTAGGAGGCTTGGTAGGTTTAAGAATAGTTTTTGCTGTACTTTCTATAGTGAAT
AGAGTTAGGCAGGGATATTCACCATTATCGTTTCAGACCCACCTCCCAACCCCGAGGGGACCCAGAGAGG
GCCTATTTCCCATGATTCCTTCATATTTGCATATACGATACAAGGCTGTTAGAGAGATAATTAGAATTAA
TTTGACTGTAAACACAAAGATATTAGTACAAAATACGTGACGTAGAAAGTAATAATTTCTTGGGTAGTTT
GCAGTTTTAAAATTATGTTTTAAAATGGACTATCATATGCTTACCGTAACTTGAAAGTATTTCGATTTCT
TGGCTTTATATATCTTGTGGAAAGGACGAAACACCGTAGGAAAATGGTGAAAACTTGTTTTAGAGCTAGA
AATAGCAAGTTAAAATAAGGCTAGTCCGTTATCAACTTGAAAAAGTGGCACCGAGTCGGTGCTTTTTTAA
GCTTGGCGTAACTAGATCTTGAGACAAATGGCAGTATTCATCCACAATTTTAAAAGAAAAGGGGGGATTG
GGGGGTACAGTGCAGGGGAAAGAATAGTAGACATAATAGCAACAGACATACAAACTAAAGAATTACAAAA
ACAAATTACAAAAATTCAAAATTTTCGGGTTTATTACAGGGACAGCAGAGATCCACTTTGGCGCCGGCTC
GAGGGGG
