>Addgene plasmid #77659 | RIOK1 gRNA (BRDN0001148912) | depositor partial sequence | sequence record 145119 | Target Sequence
TAGGAAAATGGTGAAAACTT
