>Addgene plasmid #77659 | RIOK1 gRNA (BRDN0001148912) | addgene partial sequence | sequence record 188183 | hU6-F
ACGTAGAAAGTAATAATTTCTTGGGTAGTTTGCAGTTTTAAAATTATGTTTTAAAATGGACTATCATATG
CTTACCGTAACTTGAAAGTATTTCGATTTCTTGGCTTTATATATCTTGTGGAAAGGACGAAACACCGTAG
GAAAATGGTGAAAACTTGTTTTAGAGCTAGAAATAGCAAGTTAAAATAAGGCTAGTCCGTTATCAACTTG
AAAAAGTGGCACCGAGTCGGTGCTTTTTTAAGCTTGGCGTAACTAGATCTTGAGACAAATGGCAGTATTC
ATCCACAATTTTAAAAGAAAAGGGGGGATTGGGGGGTACAGTGCAGGGGAAAGAATAGTAGACATAATAG
CAACAGACATACAAACTAAAGAATTACAAAAACAAATTACAAAAATTCAAAATTTTCGGGTTTATTACAG
GGACAGCAGAGATCCACTTTGGCGCCGGCTCGAGGGGGCCCGGGTGCAAAGATGGATAAAGTTTTAAACA
GAGAGGAATCTTTGCAGCTAATGGACCTTCTAGGTCTTGAAAGGAGTGGGAATTGGCTCCGGTGCCCGTC
AGTGGGCAGA
